>Addgene plasmid #223783 | pETDuet1_BCL2L13(1-465aa)-EGFP-TEV-GST (Y213A/I216A; deltaLIR2) | addgene full sequence | sequence record 448412 | Addgene NGS Result
GGGGAATTGTGAGCGGATAACAATTCCCCTCTAGAAATAATTTTGTTTAACTTTAAGAAGGAGATATACC
ATGGGCAGCAGCCATCACCATCATCACCACAGCCAGGATCCGAATTCGAGCTCGGCGCGCCTGCAGGTCG
ACAAGCTTGCGGCCGCATAATGCTTAAGTCGAACAGAAAGTAATCGTATTGTACACGGCCGCATAATCGA
AATTAATACGACTCACTATAGGGGAATTGTGAGCGGATAACAATTCCCCATCTTAGTATATTAGTTAAGT
ATAAGAAGGAGATATACATATGGCGTCCTCTTCTACTGTGCCTCTGGGATTTCACTATGAAACAAAGTAT
GTTGTTCTCAGCTACTTGGGACTCCTCTCTCAAGAGAAGCTGCAAGAGCAACATCTTTCCTCACCCCAAG
GGGTTCAACTAGATATAGCTTCACAATCTCTGGATCAAGAAATTTTATTAAAAGTTAAAACTGAAATTGA
AGAAGAGCTAAAATCTCTGGACAAAGAAATTTCTGAAGCCTTCACCAGCACAGGCTTTGACCGTCACACT
TCTCCAGTGTTCAGCCCTGCCAATCCAGAAAGCTCAATGGAAGACTGCTTGGCCCATCTTGGAGAAAAAG
TGTCCCAGGAACTGAAAGAGCCTCTCCATAAAGCATTGCAAATGCTCCTGAGCCAGCCAGTGACATATCA
GGCATTTCGGGAATGTACACTGGAGACCACAGTTCATGCCAGCGGCTGGAATAAGATTTTGGTGCCTCTG
GTTTTGCTACGACAAATGCTTTTGGAATTGACAAGACGTGGTCAAGAACCTTTGAGCGCACTGCTGCAGT
TTGGCGTGACATACCTGGAGGACTATTCGGCAGAGTACATCATTCAGCAAGGTGGCTGGGGCACTGTGTT
TAGTCTTGAGTCAGAGGAGGAGGAAGCTCCTGGAGCTACTGCAGAAGATAGCAATGACATTTACATCCTG
CCCAGCGACAACTCTGGACAAGTCAGTCCCCCAGAGTCTCCAACTGTGACCACTTCCTGGCAGTCTGAGA
GCTTACCTGTGTCACTGTCAGCTAGCCAGAGTTGGCACACAGAAAGCCTGCCAGTGTCACTAGGCCCTGA
GTCCTGGCAGCAGATTGCAATGGATCCTGAAGAAGTGAAAAGCTTAGACAGCAACGGAGCTGGAGAGAAG
AGTGAGAACAACTCCTCTAATTCTGACATTGTGCACGTGGAGAAAGAAGAGGTGCCCGAGGGCATGGAAG
AGGCTGCTGTGGCTTCTGTGGTCTTGCCAGCGCGGGAGCTGCAAGAGGCACTTCCTGAAGCCCCAGCTCC
CTTGCTTCCACATATCACTGCCACCTCCCTGCTGGGGACAAGGGAACCTGACACAGAAGTGATCACAGTT
GAGAAATCCAGCCCTGCTACATCTCTGTTTGTAGAACTTGATGAAGAAGAGGTGAAAGCAGCAACAACTG
AACCTACTGAAGTGGAGGAGGTGGTCCCCGCACTGGAACCCACAGAAACGCTGCTGAGTGAGAAGGAGAT
AAACGCAAGGGAAGAGAGCCTTGTGGAAGAGCTGTCCCCTGCCAGCGAGAAGAAGCCCGTGCCGCCGTCT
GAGGGCAAGTCTAGACTGTCCCCCGCCGGTGAGATGAAGCCCATGCCGCTGTCTGAGGGCAAGTCTATAC
TGCTGTTTGGAGGAGGCGGCGGCGGCGTGAGCAAGGGCGAGGAGCTGTTCACCGGGGTGGTGCCCATCCT
GGTCGAGCTGGACGGCGACGTAAACGGCCACAAGTTCAGCGTGTCCGGCGAGGGCGAGGGCGATGCCACC
TACGGCAAGCTGACCCTGAAGTTCATCTGCACCACCGGCAAGCTGCCCGTGCCCTGGCCCACCCTCGTGA
CCACCCTGACCTACGGCGTGCAGTGCTTCAGCCGCTACCCCGACCACATGAAGCAGCACGACTTCTTCAA
GTCCGCCATGCCCGAAGGCTACGTCCAGGAGCGCACCATCTTCTTCAAGGACGACGGCAACTACAAGACC
CGCGCCGAGGTGAAGTTCGAGGGCGACACCCTGGTGAACCGCATCGAGCTGAAGGGCATCGACTTCAAGG
AGGACGGCAACATCCTGGGGCACAAGCTGGAGTACAACTACAACAGCCACAACGTCTATATCATGGCCGA
CAAGCAGAAGAACGGCATCAAGGTGAACTTCAAGATCCGCCACAACATCGAGGACGGCAGCGTGCAGCTC
GCCGACCACTACCAGCAGAACACCCCCATCGGCGACGGCCCCGTGCTGCTGCCCGACAACCACTACCTGA
GCACCCAGTCCAAGCTGAGCAAAGACCCCAACGAGAAGCGCGATCACATGGTCCTGCTGGAGTTCGTGAC
CGCCGCCGGGATCACTCTCGGCATGGACGAGCTGTACAAGGGCGGCAGTGGCGAAAACCTGTATTTTCAG
GGCGGATCACTGGTTCCGCGTGGATCCGGCGGATCCCCTATACTAGGTTATTGGAAAATTAAGGGCCTTG
TGCAACCCACTCGACTTCTTTTGGAATATCTTGAAGAAAAATATGAAGAGCATTTGTATGAGCGCGATGA
AGGTGATAAATGGCGAAACAAAAAGTTTGAATTGGGTTTGGAGTTTCCCAATCTTCCTTATTATATTGAT
GGTGATGTTAAATTAACACAGTCTATGGCCATCATACGTTATATAGCTGACAAGCACAACATGTTGGGTG
GTTGTCCAAAAGAGCGTGCAGAGATTTCAATGCTTGAAGGAGCGGTTTTGGATATTAGATACGGTGTTTC
GAGAATTGCATATAGTAAAGACTTTGAAACTCTCAAAGTTGATTTTCTTAGCAAGCTACCTGAAATGCTG
AAAATGTTCGAAGATCGTTTATGTCATAAAACATATTTAAATGGTGATCATGTAACCCATCCTGACTTCA
TGTTGTATGACGCTCTTGATGTTGTTTTATACATGGACCCAATGTGCCTGGATGCGTTCCCAAAATTAGT
TTGTTTTAAAAAACGTATTGAAGCTATCCCACAAATTGATAAGTACTTGAAATCCAGCAAGTATATAGCA
TGGCCTTTGCAGGGCTGGCAAGCCACGTTTGGTGGTGGCGACCATCCTCCAAAATAGCTCGAGTCTGGTA
AAGAAACCGCTGCTGCGAAATTTGAACGCCAGCACATGGACTCGTCTACTAGCGCAGCTTAATTAACCTA
GGCTGCTGCCACCGCTGAGCAATAACTAGCATAACCCCTTGGGGCCTCTAAACGGGTCTTGAGGGGTTTT
TTGCTGAAAGGAGGAACTATATCCGGATTGGCGAATGGG
[124 nt withheld, positions 3330-3453]
C
[91 nt withheld, positions 3455-3545]
A
[49 nt withheld, positions 3547-3595]
CCTTTGACGTTGGAGTCCACGTTCTTT
[37 nt withheld, positions 3623-3659]
ACCCTATCTCGGTCTATTCTTTTGATTTATAAGGGATTTTGCCGATTTCGGCCTATTGGTTAAAAAATGA
GCTGATTTAACAAAAATTTAACGCGAATTTTAACAAAATATTAACGTTTACAATTTCTGGCGGCACGATG
GCATGAGATTATCAAAAAGGATCTTCACCTAGATCCTTTTAAATTAAAAATGAAGTTTTAAATCAATCTA
AAGTATATATGAGTAAACTTGGTCTGACAGTTACCAATGCTTAATCAGTGAGGCACCTATCTCAGCGATC
TGTCTATTTCGTTCATCCATAGTTGCCTGACTCCCCGTCGTGTAGATAACTACGATACGGGAGGGCTTAC
CATCTGGCCCCAGTGCTGCAATGATACCGCGAGACCCACGCTCACCGGCTCCAGATTTATCAGCAATAAA
CCAGCCAGCCGGAAGGGCCGAGCGCAGAAGTGGTCCTGCAACTTTATCCGCCTCCATCCAGTCTATTAAT
TGTTGCCGGGAAGCTAGAGTAAGTAGTTCGCCAGTTAATAGTTTGCGCAACGTTGTTGCCATTGCTACAG
GCATCGTGGTGTCACGCTCGTCGTTTGGTATGGCTTCATTCAGCTCCGGTTCCCAACGATCAAGGCGAGT
TACATGATCCCCCATGTTGTGCAAAAAAGCGGTTAGCTCCTTCGGTCCTCCGATCGTTGTCAGAAGTAAG
TTGGCCGCAGTGTTATCACTCATGGTTATGGCAGCACTGCATAATTCTCTTACTGTCATGCCATCCGTAA
GATGCTTTTCTGTGACTGGTGAGTACTCAACCAAGTCATTCTGAGAATAGTGTATGCGGCGACCGAGTTG
CTCTTGCCCGGCGTCAATACGGGATAATACCGCGCCACATAGCAGAACTTTAAAAGTGCTCATCATTGGA
AAACGTTCTTCGGGGCGAAAACTCTCAAGGATCTTACCGCTGTTGAGATCCAGTTCGATGTAACCCACTC
GTGCACCCAACTGATCTTCAGCATCTTTTACTTTCACCAGCGTTTCTGGGTGAGCAAAAACAGGAAGGCA
AAATGCCGCAAAAAAGGGAATAAGGGCGACACGGAAATGTTGAATACTCATACTCTTCCTTTTTCAATCA
TGATTGAAGCATTTATCAGGGTTATTGTCTCATGAGCGGATACATATTTGAATGTATTTAGAAAAATAAA
CAAATAGGTCATGACCAAAATCCCTTAACGTGAGTTTTCGTTCCACTGAGCGTCAGACCCCGTAGAAAAG
ATCAAAGGATCTTCTTGAGATCCTTTTTTTCTGCGCGTAATCTGCTGCTTGCAAACAAAAAAACCACCGC
TACCAGCGGTGGTTTGTTTGCCGGATCAAGAGCTACCAACTCTTTTTCCGAAGGTAACTGGCTTCAGCAG
AGCGCAGATACCAAATACTGTCCTTCTAGTGTAGCCGTAGTTAGGCCACCACTTCAAGAACTCTGTAGCA
CCGCCTACATACCTCGCTCTGCTAATCCTGTTACCAGTGGCTGCTGCCAGTGGCGATAAGTCGTGTCTTA
CCGGGTTGGACTCAAGACGATAGTTACCGGATAAGGCGCAGCGGTCGGGCTGAACGGGGGGTTCGTGCAC
ACAGCCCAGCTTGGAGCGAACGACCTACACCGAACTGAGATACCTACAGCGTGAGCTATGAGAAAGCGCC
ACGCTTCCCGAAGGGAGAAAGGCGGACAGGTATCCGGTAAGCGGCAGGGTCGGAACAGGAGAGCGCACGA
GGGAGCTTCCAGGGGGAAACGCCTGGTATCTTTATAGTCCTGTCGGGTTTCGCCACCTCTGACTTGAGCG
TCGATTTTTGTGATGCTCGTCAGGGGGGCGGAGCCTATGGAAAAACGCCAGCAACGCGGCCTTTTTACGG
TTCCTGGCCTTTTGCTGGCCTTTTGCTCACATGTTCTTTCCTGCGTTATCCCCTGATTCTGTGGATAACC
GTATTACCGCCTTTGAGTGAGCTGATACCGCTCGCCGCAGCCGAACGACCGAGCGCAGCGAGTCAGTGAG
CGAGGAAGCGGAAGAGCGCCTGATGCGGTATTTTCTCCTTACGCATCTGTGCGGTATTTCACACCGCAAT
GGTGCACTCTCAGTACAATCTGCTCTGATGCCGCATAGTTAAGCCAGTATACACTCCGCTATCGCTACGT
GACTGGGTCATGGCTGCGCCCCGACACCCGCCAACACCCGCTGACGCGCCCTGACGGGCTTGTCTGCTCC
CGGCATCCGCTTACAGACAAGCTGTGACCGTCTCCGGGAGCTGCATGTGTCAGAGGTTTTCACCGTCATC
ACCGAAACGCGCGAGGCAGCTGCGGTAAAGCTCATCAGCGTGGTCGTGAAGCGATTCACAGATGTCTGCC
TGTTCATCCGCGTCCAGCTCGTTGAGTTTCTCCAGAAGCGTTAATGTCTGGCTTCTGATAAAGCGGGCCA
TGTTAAGGGCGGTTTTTTCCTGTTTGGTCACTGATGCCTCCGTGTAAGGGGGATTTCTGTTCATGGGGGT
AATGATACCGATGAAACGAGAGAGGATGCTCACGATACGGGTTACTGATGATGAACATGCCCGGTTACTG
GAACGTTGTGAGGGTAAACAACTGGCGGTATGGATGCGGCGGGACCAGAGAAAAATCACTCAGGGTCAAT
GCCAGCGCTTCGTTAATACAGATGTAGGTGTTCCACAGGGTAGCCAGCAGCATCCTGCGATGCAGATCCG
GAACATAATGGTGCAGGGCGCTGACTTCCGCGTTTCCAGACTTTACGAAACACGGAAACCGAAGACCATT
CATGTTGTTGCTCAGGTCGCAGACGTTTTGCAGCAGCAGTCGCTTCACGTTCGCTCGCGTATCGGTGATT
CATTCTGCTAACCAGTAAGGCAACCCCGCCAGCCTAGCCGGGTCCTCAACGACAGGAGCACGATCATGCT
AGTCATGCCCCGCGCCCACCGGAAGGAGCTGACTGGGTTGAAGGCTCTCAAGGGCATCGGTCGAGATCCC
GGTGCCTAATGAGTGAGCTAACTTACATTAATTGCGTTGCGCTCACTGCCCGCTTTCCAGTCGGGAAACC
TGTCGTGCCAGCTGCATTAATGAATCGGCCAACGCGCGGGGAGAGGCGGTTTGCGTATTGGGCGCCAGGG
TGGTTTTTCTTTTCACCAGTGAGACGGGCAACAGCTGATTGCCCTTCACCGCCTGGCCCTGAGAGAGTTG
CAGCAAGCGGTCCACGCTGGTTTGCCCCAGCAGGCGAAAATCCTGTTTGATGGTGGTTAACGGCGGGATA
TAACATGAGCTGTCTTCGGTATCGTCGTATCCCACTACCGAGATGTCCGCACCAACGCGCAGCCCGGACT
CGGTAATGGCGCGCATTGCGCCCAGCGCCATCTGATCGTTGGCAACCAGCATCGCAGTGGGAACGATGCC
CTCATTCAGCATTTGCATGGTTTGTTGAAAACCGGACATGGCACTCCAGTCGCCTTCCCGTTCCGCTATC
GGCTGAATTTGATTGCGAGTGAGATATTTATGCCAGCCAGCCAGACGCAGACGCGCCGAGACAGAACTTA
ATGGGCCCGCTAACAGCGCGATTTGCTGGTGACCCAATGCGACCAGATGCTCCACGCCCAGTCGCGTACC
GTCTTCATGGGAGAAAATAATACTGTTGATGGGTGTCTGGTCAGAGACATCAAGAAATAACGCCGGAACA
TTAGTGCAGGCAGCTTCCACAGCAATGGCATCCTGGTCATCCAGCGGATAGTTAATGATCAGCCCACTGA
CGCGTTGCGCGAGAAGATTGTGCACCGCCGCTTTACAGGCTTCGACGCCGCTTCGTTCTACCATCGACAC
CACCACGCTGGCACCCAGTTGATCGGCGCGAGATTTAATCGCCGCGACAATTTGCGACGGCGCGTGCAGG
GCCAGACTGGAGGTGGCAACGCCAATCAGCAACGACTGTTTGCCCGCCAGTTGTTGTGCCACGCGGTTGG
GAATGTAATTCAGCTCCGCCATCGCCGCTTCCACTTTTTCCCGCGTTTTCGCAGAAACGTGGCTGGCCTG
GTTCACCACGCGGGAAACGGTCTGATAAGAGACACCGGCATACTCTGCGACATCGTATAACGTTACTGGT
TTCACATTCACCACCCTGAATTGACTCTCTTCCGGGCGCTATCATGCCATACCGCGAAAGGTTTTGCGCC
ATTCGATGGTGTCCGGGATCTCGACGCTCTCCCTTATGCGACTCCTGCATTAGGAAGCAGCCCAGTAGTA
GGTTGAGGCCGTTGAGCACCGCCGCCGCAAGGAATGGTGCATGCAAGGAGATGGCGCCCAACAGTCCCCC
GGCCACGGGGCCTGCCACCATACCCACGCCGAAACAAGCGCTCATGAGCCCGAAGTGGCGAGCCCGATCT
TCCCCATCGGTGATGTCGGCGATATAGGCGCCAGCAACCGCACCTGTGGCGCCGGTGATGCCGGCCACGA
TGCGTCCGGCGTAGAGGATCGAGATCGATCTCGATCCCGCGAAATTAATACGACTCACTATA
Features (pLannotate 1.2.2; 24 found; start..end, strand, type, name):
      3..27      +  protein_bind   lac operator: The lac repressor binds to the lac operator to inhibit transcription in E. coli. This inhibition can be relieved by adding lactose or isopropyl-β-D-thiogalactopyranoside (IPTG). lac repressor encoded by lacI
     42..64      +  RBS            RBS: efficient ribosome binding site from bacteriophage T7 gene 10 (Olins and Rangwala, 1989)
    214..232     +  promoter       T7 promoter: promoter for bacteriophage T7 RNA polymerase
    233..257     +  protein_bind   lac operator: The lac repressor binds to the lac operator to inhibit transcription in E. coli. This inhibition can be relieved by adding lactose or isopropyl-β-D-thiogalactopyranoside (IPTG). lac repressor encoded by lacI
    300..1694    +  CDS            BCL2L13: B2L13_HUMAN - Also known as MIL1. Experimental evidence at protein level: Swiss-Prot protein existence level 1. May promote the activation of caspase-3 and apoptosis. From Homo sapiens (Human).
   1707..2420    +  CDS            mEGFP: mEGFP is a basic (constitutively fluorescent) green fluorescent protein published in 2002, derived from Aequorea victoria. It has moderate acid sensitivity.
   2433..2453    +  CDS            TEV site: tobacco etch virus (TEV) protease recognition and cleavage site
   2484..3136    +  CDS            GST (fragment): glutathione S-transferase from Schistosoma japonicum
   3150..3191    +  CDS            S-Tag (fragment): affinity and epitope tag derived from pancreatic ribonuclease A
   3221..3238    +  CDS            SET1 (fragment): solubility-enhancement tag derived from T7 phage gene 10B
   3246..3293    +  terminator     T7 terminator: transcription terminator for bacteriophage T7 RNA polymerase
   3330..3785    +  rep_origin     f1 ori (sequence partly withheld): f1 bacteriophage origin of replication; arrow indicates direction of (+) strand synthesis
   3900..4760    -  CDS            AmpR: β-lactamase; bla; confers resistance to ampicillin, carbenicillin, and related antibiotics
   4761..4853    -  promoter       AmpR promoter: bla
   4934..5522    +  rep_origin     ori: high-copy-number ColE1/pMB1/pBR322/pUC origin of replication
   5708..5847    -  misc_feature   bom: basis of mobility region from pBR322
   5949..6140    -  CDS            rop: Rop protein, which maintains plasmids at low copy number; rop
   6157..6537    +  CDS            YPB1_ECOLX: Protein predicted: Swiss-Prot protein existence level 4. From Escherichia coli.
   6599..6663    -  CDS            TcR (fragment): tetracycline efflux protein; tet; confers resistance to tetracycline
   6678..6699    -  protein_bind   CAP binding site: CAP binding activates transcription in the presence of cAMP. E. coli catabolite activator protein
   6712..7794    -  CDS            lacI: lac repressor; lacI; The lac repressor binds to the lac operator to inhibit transcription in E. coli. This inhibition can be relieved by adding lactose or isopropyl-β-D-thiogalactopyranoside (IPTG).
   7795..7872    -  promoter       lacI promoter: lacI
   7880..8159    -  CDS            TcR (fragment): tetracycline efflux protein; tet; confers resistance to tetracycline
   8185..2       +  promoter       T7 promoter (across the origin): promoter for bacteriophage T7 RNA polymerase
