[The description below was written by a language model from this plasmid's Addgene catalogue record and pLannotate feature annotations shown in this document.]
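Description:
pETDuet1_BCL2L13(1-465aa)-EGFP-TEV-GST (Y213A/I216A; deltaLIR2) is a bacterial expression plasmid of about 8.2 kb built on the pET-Duet backbone for producing recombinant protein in E. coli for purification. It is maintained through a ColE1/pBR322-type origin accompanied by the rop gene and bom region, which typically keep copy number moderate (the record lists copy number as unknown), and it also carries an f1 phage origin. Selection is by ampicillin through the β-lactamase gene. A lacI cassette supplies lac repressor. Short tetracycline-resistance fragments annotated near lacI are backbone remnants, not functional markers.

As in other Duet vectors, there are two T7 promoter/lac operator units. The first is followed by a T7 gene 10 ribosome binding site but has no annotated coding sequence. The insert sits downstream of the second unit and ends at a T7 terminator. Transcription therefore depends on a host that provides T7 RNA polymerase and is inducible with IPTG. The open reading frame encodes residues 1-465 of human BCL2L13 (Bcl-Rambo), described as the soluble part of the protein, with Y213A and I216A substitutions that the depositor designates as loss of LIR2. It is fused at its C terminus to a GFP annotated as mEGFP, then a TEV protease site and Schistosoma japonicum GST. GST allows glutathione affinity capture, and TEV cleavage releases the fluorescent BCL2L13-GFP. The short S-tag and SET1 fragments annotated after GST are probably vector remnants, and the record does not show whether they are translated. The associated publication concerns in vitro reconstitution of mitophagy initiation, where such a motif mutant would plausibly be compared with the wild-type protein.
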