Addgene plasmid #223783: pETDuet1_BCL2L13(1-465aa)-EGFP-TEV-GST (Y213A/I216A; deltaLIR2)
Purpose: Expression of recombinant protein for purification
Depositing lab: Sascha Martens. Depositing organization: University of Vienna. Publication: Reconstitution of BNIP3/NIX-mitophagy initiation reveals hierarchical flexibility of the autophagy machinery. Adriaenssens E, Schaar S, Cook ASI, Stuke JFM, Sawa-Makarska J, Nguyen TN, Ren X, Schuschnig M, Romanov J, Khuu G, Uoselis L, Lazarou M, Hummer G, Hurley JH, Martens S. Nat Cell Biol. 2025 Jul 25. doi: 10.1038/s41556-025-01712-y. PubMed 40715440.
Backbone
  Vector backbone: pET-Duet
  Vector type: Bacterial Expression
Growth in bacteria
  Bacterial resistance: Ampicillin, 100 μg/mL
  Growth temperature: 37°C
  Growth strain: DH5alpha
  Copy number: Unknown
Gene/Insert
  Gene/Insert name: BCL2L13 soluble part
  Species: H. sapiens (human)
  Mutation: Y213A/I216A; deletion of LIR2
  Entrez Gene: BCL2L13 (a.k.a. BCL-RAMBO, Bcl2-L-13, MIL1)
  Tag / fusion protein: EGFP-TEV-GST (C terminal on insert)
  Cloning method: Gibson Cloning
Terms and licenses: Academic/Nonprofit Terms; Industry Terms: Not Available to Industry
Depositor comments: Internal #: SMc2461 . Please visit https://doi.org/10.1101/2024.08.28.609967 for bioRxiv preprint.
How to cite: pETDuet1_BCL2L13(1-465aa)-EGFP-TEV-GST (Y213A/I216A; deltaLIR2) was a gift from Sascha Martens (Addgene plasmid # 223783 ; http://n2t.net/addgene:223783 ; RRID:Addgene_223783)
